>Addgene plasmid #187563 | pEPCTαKN0009 | addgene full sequence | sequence record 367785 | Addgene NGS Result
GCGATCAAGGCAGCCGACTTCGTGCTGATTCCGGTGCAGCCAAGCCCTTACGACATATGGGCCACCGCCG
ACCTGGTGGAGCTGGTTAAGCAGCGCATTGAGGTCACGGATGGAAGGCTACAAGCGGCCTTTGTCGTGTC
GCGGGCGATCAAAGGCACGCGCATCGGCGGTGAGGTTGCCGAGGCGCTGGCCGGGTACGAGCTGCCCATT
CTTGAGTCCCGTATCACGCAGCGCGTGAGCTACCCAGGCACTGCCGCCGCCGGCACAACCGTTCTTGAAT
CAGAACCCGAGGGCGACGCTGCCCGCGAGGTCCAGGCGCTGGCCGCTGAAATTAAATCAAAACTCATTTG
AGTTAATGAGGTAAAGAGAAAATGAGCAAAAGCACAAACACGCTAAGTGCCGGCCGTCCGAGCGCACGCA
GCAGCAAGGCTGCAACGTTGGCCAGCCTGGCAGACACGCCAGCCATGAAGCGGGTCAACTTTCAGTTGCC
GGCGGAGGATCACACCAAGCTGAAGATGTACGCGGTACGCCAAGGCAAGACCATTACCGAGCTGCTATCT
GAATACATCGCGCAGCTACCAGAGTAAATGAGCAAATGAATAAATGAGTAGATGAATTTTAGCGGCTAAA
GGAGGCGGCATGGAAAATCAAGAACAACCAGGCACCGACGCCGTGGAATGCCCCATGTGTGGAGGAACGG
GCGGTTGGCCAGGCGTAAGCGGCTGGGTTGCCTGCCGGCCCTGCAATGGCACTGGAACCCCCAAGCCCGA
GGAATCGGCGTGAGCGGTCGCAAACCATCCGGCCCGGTACAAATCGGCGCGGCGCTGGGTGATGACCTGG
TGGAGAAGTTGAAGGCCGCGCAGGCCGCCCAGCGGCAACGCATCGAGGCAGAAGCACGCCCCGGTGAATC
GTGGCAAGCGGCCGCTGATCGAATCCGCAAAGAATCCCGGCAACCGCCGGCAGCCGGTGCGCCGTCGATT
AGGAAGCCGCCCAAGGGCGACGAGCAACCAGATTTTTTCGTTCCGATGCTCTATGACGTGGGCACCCGCG
ATAGTCGCAGCATCATGGACGTGGCCGTTTTCCGTCTGTCGAAGCGTGACCGACGAGCTGGCGAGGTGAT
CCGCTACGAGCTTCCAGACGGGCACGTAGAGGTTTCCGCAGGGCCGGCCGGCATGGCCAGTGTGTGGGAT
TACGACCTGGTACTGATGGCGGTTTCCCATCTAACCGAATCCATGAACCGATACCGGGAAGGGAAGGGAG
ACAAGCCCGGCCGCGTGTTCCGTCCACACGTTGCGGACGTACTCAAGTTCTGCCGGCGAGCCGATGGCGG
AAAGCAGAAAGACGACCTGGTAGAAACCTGCATTCGGTTAAACACCACGCACGTTGCCATGCAGCGTACG
AAGAAGGCCAAGAACGGCCGCCTGGTGACGGTATCCGAGGGTGAAGCCTTGATTAGCCGCTACAAGATCG
TAAAGAGCGAAACCGGGCGGCCGGAGTACATCGAGATCGAGCTAGCTGATTGGATGTACCGCGAGATCAC
AGAAGGCAAGAACCCGGACGTGCTGACGGTTCACCCCGATTACTTTTTGATCGATCCCGGCATCGGCCGT
TTTCTCTACCGCCTGGCACGCCGCGCCGCAGGCAAGGCAGAAGCCAGATGGTTGTTCAAGACGATCTACG
AACGCAGTGGCAGCGCCGGAGAGTTCAAGAAGTTCTGTTTCACCGTGCGCAAGCTGATCGGGTCAAATGA
CCTGCCGGAGTACGATTTGAAGGAGGAGGCGGGGCAGGCTGGCCCGATCCTAGTCATGCGCTACCGCAAC
CTGATCGAGGGCGAAGCATCCGCCGGTTCCTAATGTACGGAGCAGATGCTAGGGCAAATTGCCCTAGCAG
GGGAAAAAGGTCGAAAAGGACTCTTTCCTGTGGATAGCACGTACATTGGGAACCCAAAGCCGTACATTGG
GAACCGGAACCCGTACATTGGGAACCCAAAGCCGTACATTGGGAACCGGTCACACATGTAAGTGACTGAT
ATAAAAGAGAAAAAAGGCGATTTTTCCGCCTAAAACTCTTTAAAACTTATTAAAACTCTTAAAACCCGCC
TGGCCTGTGCATAACTGTCTGGCCAGCGCACAGCCGAAGAGCTGCAAAAAGCGCCTACCCTTCGGTCGCT
GCGCTCCCTACGCCCCGCCGCTTCGCGTCGGCCTATCGCGGCCGCTGGCCGCTCAAAAATGGCTGGCCTA
CGGCCAGGCAATCTACCAGGGCGCGGACAAGCCGCGCCGTCGCCACTCGACCGCCGGCGCCCACATCAAG
GCACCCTGCCTCGCGCGTTTCGGTGATGACGGTGAAAACCTCTGACACATGCAGCTCCCGGTGACGGTCA
CAGCTTGTCTGTAAGCGGATGCCGGGAGCAGACAAGCCCGTCAGGGCGCGTCAGCGGGTGTTGGCGGGTG
TCGGGGCGCAGCCATGACCCAGTCACGTAGCGATAGCGGAGTGTATACTGGCTTAACTATGCGGCATCAG
AGCAGATTGTACTGAGAGTGCACCATATGCGGTGTGAAATACCGCACAGATGCGTAAGGAGAAAATACCG
CATCAGGCGCTCTTCCGCTTCCTCGCTCACTGACTCGCTGCGCTCGGTCGTTCGGCTGCGGCGAGCGGTA
TCAGCTCACTCAAAGGCGGTAATACGGTTATCCACAGAATCAGGGGATAACGCAGGAAAGAACATGTGAG
CAAAAGGCCAGCAAAAGGCCAGGAACCGTAAAAAGGCCGCGTTGCTGGCGTTTTTCCATAGGCTCCGCCC
CCCTGACGAGCATCACAAAAATCGACGCTCAAGTCAGAGGTGGCGAAACCCGACAGGACTATAAAGATAC
CAGGCGTTTCCCCCTGGAAGCTCCCTCGTGCGCTCTCCTGTTCCGACCCTGCCGCTTACCGGATACCTGT
CCGCCTTTCTCCCTTCGGGAAGCGTGGCGCTTTCTCATAGCTCACGCTGTAGGTATCTCAGTTCGGTGTA
GGTCGTTCGCTCCAAGCTGGGCTGTGTGCACGAACCCCCCGTTCAGCCCGACCGCTGCGCCTTATCCGGT
AACTATCGTCTTGAGTCCAACCCGGTAAGACACGACTTATCGCCACTGGCAGCAGCCACTGGTAACAGGA
TTAGCAGAGCGAGGTATGTAGGCGGTGCTACAGAGTTCTTGAAGTGGTGGCCTAACTACGGCTACACTAG
AAGGACAGTATTTGGTATCTGCGCTCTGCTGAAGCCAGTTACCTTCGGAAAAAGAGTTGGTAGCTCTTGA
TCCGGCAAACAAACCACCGCTGGTAGCGGTGGTTTTTTTGTTTGCAAGCAGCAGATTACGCGCAGAAAAA
AAGGATCTCAAGAAGATCCTTTGATCTTTTCTACGGGGTCTGACGCTCAGTGGAACGAAAACTCACGTTA
AGGGATTTTGGTCATGCATTCTAGGTGATTAGAAAAACTCATCGAGCATCAAATGAAACTGCAATTTATT
CATATCAGGATTATCAATACCATATTTTTGAAAAAGCCGTTTCTGTAATGAAGGAGAAAACTCACCGAGG
CAGTTCCATAGGATGGCAAGATCCTGGTATCGGTCTGCGATTCCGACTCGTCCAACATCAATACAACCTA
TTAATTTCCCCTCGTCAAAAATAAGGTTATCAAGTGAGAAATCACCATGAGTGACGACTGAATCCGGTGA
GAATGGCAAAAGTTTATGCATTTCTTTCCAGACTTGTTCAACAGGCCAGCCATTACGCTCGTCATCAAAA
TCACTCGCATCAACCAAACCGTTATTCATTCGTGATTGCGCCTGAGCGAGTCGAAATACGCGATCGCTGT
TAAAAGGACAATTACAAACAGGAATCGAATGCAACCGGCGCAGGAACACTGCCAGCGCATCAACAATATT
TTCACCTGAATCAGGATATTCTTCTAATACCTGGAATGCTGTTTTCCCTGGGATCGCAGTGGTGAGTAAC
CATGCATCATCAGGAGTACGGATAAAATGCTTGATGGTCGGAAGAGGCATAAATTCCGTCAGCCAGTTTA
GTCTGACCATCTCATCTGTAACATCATTGGCAACGCTACCTTTGCCATGTTTCAGAAACAACTCTGGCGC
ATCGGGCTTCCCATACAATCGGTAGATTGTCGCACCTGATTGCCCGACATTATCGCGAGCCCATTTATAC
CCATATAAATCAGCATCCATGTTGGAATTTAATCGCGGCCTTGAGCAAGACGTTTCCCGTTGAATATGGC
TCATAACAGAACTTATTATTTCCTTCCTCTTTTCTACAGTATTTAAAGATACCCCAAGAAGCTAATTATA
ACAAGACGAACTCCAATTCACTGTTCCTTGCATTCTAAAACCTTAAATACCAGAAAACAGCTTTTTCAAA
GTTGTTTTCAAAGTTGGCGTATAACATAGTATCGACGGAGCCGATTTTGAAACCGCGGTGATCACAGGCA
GCAACGCTCTGTCATCGTTACAATCAACATGCTACCCTCCGCGAGATCATCCGTGTTTCAAACCCGGCAG
CTTAGTTGCCGTTCTTCCGAATAGCATCGGTAACATGAGCAAAGTCTGCCGCCTTACAACGGCTCTCCCG
CTGACGCCGTCCCGGACTGATGGGCTGCCTGTATCGAGTGGTGATTTTGTGCCGAGCTGCCGGTCGGGGA
GCTGTTGGCTGGCTGGTGGCAGGATATATTGTGGTGTAAACATAACGAATTCGTCTCAGGAGAGCGATGC
GTCTTTTCCGATGAACCGTTCCAGCAAAAAAGACTAAGCGATGCGTCTTTTCCGCTGAACCGTTCCAGCA
AAAAAGACTAAGCGATGCGTCTTTTCCGCTGAACCGTTCCAGCAAAAAAGACTAGGAGAGCGATGCGTCT
TTTCCGCTGAACCGTTCCAGCAAAAAAGACTACTTCGCAAGACCCTTCCTCTATATAAGGAAGTTCATTT
CATTTGGAGAGGATACTGTATTTTTACAACAATTACCAACAACAACAAACAACAAACAACATTACAATTA
CTATTTACAATTACAATGGAGGACGCCAAAAACATAAAGAAAGGCCCGGCGCCATTCTATCCGCTGGAAG
ATGGAACCGCTGGAGAGCAACTGCATAAGGCTATGAAGAGATACGCCCTGGTTCCTGGAACAATTGCTTT
TACAGATGCACATATCGAGGTGGACATCACTTACGCTGAGTACTTCGAAATGTCCGTTCGGTTGGCAGAA
GCTATGAAACGATATGGGCTGAATACAAATCACAGAATCGTCGTATGCAGTGAAAACTCTCTTCAATTCT
TTATGCCGGTGTTGGGCGCGTTATTTATCGGAGTTGCAGTTGCGCCCGCGAACGACATTTATAATGAACG
TGAATTGCTCAACAGTATGGGCATTTCGCAGCCTACCGTGGTGTTCGTTTCCAAAAAGGGGTTGCAAAAA
ATTTTGAACGTGCAAAAAAAGCTCCCAATCATCCAAAAAATTATTATCATGGATTCTAAAACGGATTACC
AGGGATTTCAGTCGATGTACACGTTCGTCACATCTCATCTACCTCCCGGTTTTAATGAATACGATTTTGT
GCCAGAGTCCTTCGATAGGGACAAGACAATTGCACTGATCATGAACTCCTCTGGATCTACTGGTCTGCCT
AAAGGTGTCGCTCTGCCTCATAGAACTGCCTGCGTGAGATTCTCGCATGCCAGAGATCCTATTTTTGGCA
ATCAAATCATTCCGGATACTGCGATTTTAAGTGTTGTTCCATTCCATCACGGTTTTGGAATGTTTACTAC
ACTCGGATATTTGATATGTGGATTTCGAGTCGTCTTAATGTATAGATTTGAAGAAGAACTGTTTCTGAGG
AGCCTTCAGGATTACAAGATTCAAAGTGCGCTGCTGGTGCCAACCCTATTCTCCTTCTTCGCCAAAAGCA
CTCTGATTGACAAATACGATTTATCTAATTTACACGAAATTGCTTCTGGTGGCGCTCCCCTCTCTAAGGA
AGTCGGGGAAGCGGTTGCCAAGAGGTTCCATCTGCCAGGTATCAGGCAAGGATATGGGCTCACTGAGACT
ACATCAGCTATTCTGATTACACCCGAGGGGGATGATAAACCGGGCGCGGTCGGTAAAGTTGTTCCATTTT
TTGAAGCGAAGGTTGTGGATCTGGATACCGGGAAAACGCTGGGCGTTAATCAAAGAGGCGAACTGTGTGT
GAGAGGTCCTATGATTATGTCCGGTTATGTAAACAATCCGGAAGCGACCAACGCCTTGATTGACAAGGAT
GGATGGCTACATTCTGGAGACATAGCTTACTGGGACGAGGACGAACACTTCTTCATCGTTGACCGCCTGA
AGTCTCTGATTAAGTACAAAGGCTATCAGGTGGCTCCCGCTGAATTGGAATCCATCTTGCTCCAACACCC
CAACATCTTCGACGCAGGTGTCGCAGGTCTGCCCGACGATGACGCCGGTGAACTTCCCGCCGCCGTTGTT
GTTTTGGAGCACGGAAAGACGATGACGGAAAAAGAGATCGTGGATTACGTCGCCAGTCAAGTAACAACCG
CGAAAAAGTTGCGCGGAGGAGTTGTGTTTGTGGACGAAGTACCGAAAGGTCTTACCGGAAAACTCGACGC
AAGAAAAATCAGAGAGATCCTCATAAAGGCCAAGAAGGGCGGAAAGATCGCCGTGGGTTCGGATTATAAG
GACCATGACGGAGACTATAAGGACCATGACCTCGACGCTGCAGCAGCGGATTATAAGGACGATGACGATA
AGTGAGCTTCTCTAGCTAGAGTCGATCGACAAGCTCGAGTTTCTCCATAATAATGTGTGAGTAGTTCCCA
GATAAGGGAATTAGGGTTCCTATAGGGTTTCGCTCATGTGTTGAGCATATAAGAAACCCTTAGTATGTAT
TTGTATTTGTAAAATACTTCTATCAATAAAATTTCTAATTCCTAAAACCAAAATCCAGTACTAAAATCCA
GATCGCTGTCATGAGACGAATTCTGACAGGATATATTGGCGGGTAAACCTAAGAGAAAAGAGCGTTTATT
AGAATAATCGGATATTTAAAAGGGCGTGAAAAGGTTTATCCGTTCGTCCATTTGTATGTGCATGCCAACC
ACAGGGTTCCCCTCGGGATCAAAGTACTTTGATCCAACCCCTCCGCTGCTATAGTGCAGTCGGCTTCTGA
CGTTCAGTGCAGCCGTCATCTGAAAACGACATGTCGCACAAGTCCTAAGTTACGCGACAGGCTGCCGCCC
TGCCCTTTTCCTGGCGTTTTCTTGTCGCGTGTTTTAGTCGCATAAAGTAGAATACTTGCGACTAGAACCG
GAGACATTACGCCATGAACAAGAGCGCCGCCGCTGGCCTGCTGGGCTATGCCCGCGTCAGCACCGACGAC
CAGGACTTGACCAACCAACGGGCCGAACTGCACGCGGCCGGCTGCACCAAGCTGTTTTCCGAGAAGATCA
CCGGCACCAGGCGCGACCGCCCGGAGCTGGCCAGGATGCTTGACCACCTACGCCCTGGCGACGTTGTGAC
AGTGACCAGGCTAGACCGCCTGGCCCGCAGCACCCGCGACCTACTGGACATTGCCGAGCGCATCCAGGAG
GCCGGCGCGGGCCTGCGTAGCCTGGCAGAGCCGTGGGCCGACACCACCACGCCGGCCGGCCGCATGGTGT
TGACCGTGTTCGCCGGCATTGCCGAGTTCGAGCGTTCCCTAATCATCGACCGCACCCGGAGCGGGCGCGA
GGCCGCCAAGGCCCGAGGCGTGAAGTTTGGCCCCCGCCCTACCCTCACCCCGGCACAGATCGCGCACGCC
CGCGAGCTGATCGACCAGGAAGGCCGCACCGTGAAAGAGGCGGCTGCACTGCTTGGCGTGCATCGCTCGA
CCCTGTACCGCGCACTTGAGCGCAGCGAGGAAGTGACGCCCACCGAGGCCAGGCGGCGCGGTGCCTTCCG
TGAGGACGCATTGACCGAGGCCGACGCCCTGGCGGCCGCCGAGAATGAACGCCAAGAGGAACAAGCATGA
AACCGCACCAGGACGGCCAGGACGAACCGTTTTTCATTACCGAAGAGATCGAGGCGGAGATGATCGCGGC
CGGGTACGTGTTCGAGCCGCCCGCGCACCTCTCAACCGTGCGGCTGCATGAAATCCTGGCCGGTTTGTCT
GATGCCAAGCTGGCGGCCTGGCCGGCCAGCTTGGCCGCTGAAGAAACCGAGCGCCGCCGTCTAAAAAGGT
GATGTGTATTTGAGTAAAACAGCTTGCGTCATGCGGTCGCTGCGTATATGATGCGATGAGTAAATAAACA
AATACGCAAGGGGAACGCATGAAGGTTATCGCTGTACTTAACCAGAAAGGCGGGTCAGGCAAGACGACCA
TCGCAACCCATCTAGCCCGCGCCCTGCAACTCGCCGGGGCCGATGTTCTGTTAGTCGATTCCGATCCCCA
GGGCAGTGCCCGCGATTGGGCGGCCGTGCGGGAAGATCAACCGCTAACCGTTGTCGGCATCGACCGCCCG
ACGATTGACCGCGACGTGAAGGCCATCGGCCGGCGCGACTTCGTAGTGATCGACGGAGCGCCCCAGGCGG
CGGACTTGGCTGTGTCC
Features (pLannotate 1.2.2; 18 found; start..end, strand, type, name):
    780..1853    +  CDS            pVS1 RepA: replication protein from the Pseudomonas plasmid pVS1 (Heeb et al., 2000)
   1919..2113    +  rep_origin     pVS1 oriV: origin of replication for the Pseudomonas plasmid pVS1 (Heeb et al., 2000)
   2316..2355    +  CDS            rop (fragment): Rop protein, which maintains plasmids at low copy number; rop
   2457..2597    +  misc_feature   bom: basis of mobility region from pBR322
   2783..3371    -  rep_origin     ori: high-copy-number ColE1/pMB1/pBR322/pUC origin of replication
   3459..4274    -  CDS            KanR: aminoglycoside phosphotransferase; aph(3')-Ia; confers resistance to kanamycin in bacteria or G418 (Geneticin®) in eukaryotes
   4707..4731    +  misc_feature   LB T-DNA repeat: left border repeat from nopaline C58 T-DNA
   4751..4796    +  promoter       CUP1 promoter (fragment): S. cerevisiae CUP1; inducible metallothionein promoter, regulated by Cu2+
   4797..4840    +  promoter       CUP1 promoter (fragment): S. cerevisiae CUP1; inducible metallothionein promoter, regulated by Cu2+
   4841..4884    +  promoter       CUP1 promoter (fragment): S. cerevisiae CUP1; inducible metallothionein promoter, regulated by Cu2+
   4887..4933    +  promoter       CUP1 promoter (fragment): S. cerevisiae CUP1; inducible metallothionein promoter, regulated by Cu2+
   4937..4983    +  promoter       minimal CaMV 35S promoter: minimal 35S promoter from cauliflower mosaic virus
   4999..5054    +  misc_feature   TMV Ω: translational enhancer from the tobacco mosaic virus 5'-leader sequence (Gallie et al., 1988)
   5056..6705    +  CDS            luciferase: firefly luciferase; luc+; enhanced luc+ version of the luciferase gene
   6830..7004    +  polyA_signal   CaMV poly(A) signal: cauliflower mosaic virus polyadenylation signal
   7024..7048    +  misc_feature   RB T-DNA repeat: right border repeat from nopaline C58 T-DNA
   7388..7789    +  CDS            Y4CG_SINFN (fragment): Protein inferred from homology: Swiss-Prot protein existence level 3. From Sinorhizobium fredii (strain NBRC 101917 / NGR234).
   8349..351     +  CDS            pVS1 StaA (across the origin): stability protein from the Pseudomonas plasmid pVS1 (Heeb et al., 2000)
