[The description below was written by a language model from this plasmid's Addgene catalogue record and pLannotate feature annotations shown in this document.]
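Description:
pEPCTαKN0009 is a plant expression plasmid built in the pDGB3_alpha1 backbone, a binary T-DNA vector of the GoldenBraid type, with the insert assembled through BsaI sites that were destroyed during cloning. The backbone carries two replication systems. A high-copy ColE1/pUC-type origin (with a bom region and a remnant of rop) supports propagation in E. coli. The pVS1 oriV, together with the RepA replication protein and StaA stability protein, allows stable maintenance in Agrobacterium. Selection in bacteria is by kanamycin through an aph(3')-Ia gene located outside the T-DNA. No plant selectable marker is annotated between the borders.

The region between the nopaline-type left and right T-DNA border repeats contains a single transcriptional unit. Its synthetic promoter consists of four tandem short fragments derived from the yeast CUP1 metallothionein promoter, which supply binding sites for the copper-responsive transcription factor CUP2, placed directly upstream of a minimal CaMV 35S promoter. A TMV Ω leader follows as a translational enhancer, then the firefly luciferase (luc+) coding sequence and a CaMV polyadenylation signal. The minimal promoter should give little expression on its own. Reporter output therefore depends on a CUP2-based activator binding the upstream sites in the presence of copper. That activator is not encoded on this plasmid, so it must be provided from a separate construct.

According to the record, the plasmid serves as a luciferase reporter for copper-inducible expression. It was deposited with work on tunable control of insect pheromone biosynthesis in Nicotiana benthamiana, where it would be delivered by Agrobacterium. As an alpha-level unit, it could also be combined with other transcriptional units in higher-order assemblies.
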