Addgene plasmid #187563: pEPCTαKN0009
Purpose: Transcriptional unit for copper-inducible expression of firefly luciferase driven by a minimal synthetic promoter with binding sites for CUP2
Depositing lab: Nicola Patron. Depositing organization: Earlham Institute. Publication: Tunable control of insect pheromone biosynthesis in Nicotiana benthamiana. Kallam K, Moreno-Gimenez E, Mateos-Fernandez R, Tansley C, Gianoglio S, Orzaez D, Patron N. Plant Biotechnol J. 2023 Apr 9. doi: 10.1111/pbi.14048. PubMed 37032497.
Backbone
  Vector backbone: pDGB3_alpha1
  Vector type: Plant Expression
Growth in bacteria
  Bacterial resistance: Kanamycin, 50 μg/mL
  Growth temperature: 37°C
  Growth strain: DH5alpha
  Copy number: High Copy
Gene/Insert
  Gene/Insert name: Luciferase
  Species: Synthetic
  Cloning method: Restriction Enzyme; 5′ cloning site BsaI (destroyed during cloning); 3′ cloning site BsaI (destroyed during cloning)
  Sequencing primers: 5′ Unknown
Terms and licenses: Academic/Nonprofit Terms; Industry Terms: Not Available to Industry
Depositor comments: Please visit https://www.biorxiv.org/content/10.1101/2022.06.15.496242 for bioRxiv preprint.
How to cite: pEPCTαKN0009 was a gift from Nicola Patron (Addgene plasmid # 187563 ; http://n2t.net/addgene:187563 ; RRID:Addgene_187563)
